>Addgene plasmid #86039 | hSgk1_v3 Flag | addgene full sequence | sequence record 171566 | Addgene NGS Result
GACGGATCGGGAGATCTCCCGATCCCCTATGGTGCACTCTCAGTACAATCTGCTCTGATGCCGCATAGTT
AAGCCAGTATCTGCTCCCTGCTTGTGTGTTGGAGGTCGCTGAGTAGTGCGCGAGCAAAATTTAAGCTACA
ACAAGGCAAGGCTTGACCGACAATTGCATGAAGAATCTGCTTAGGGTTAGGCGTTTTGCGCTGCTTCGCG
ATGTACGGGCCAGATATACGCGTTGACATTGATTATTGACTAGTTATTAATAGTAATCAATTACGGGGTC
ATTAGTTCATAGCCCATATATGGAGTTCCGCGTTACATAACTTACGGTAAATGGCCCGCCTGGCTGACCG
CCCAACGACCCCCGCCCATTGACGTCAATAATGACGTATGTTCCCATAGTAACGCCAATAGGGACTTTCC
ATTGACGTCAATGGGTGGAGTATTTACGGTAAACTGCCCACTTGGCAGTACATCAAGTGTATCATATGCC
AAGTACGCCCCCTATTGACGTCAATGACGGTAAATGGCCCGCCTGGCATTATGCCCAGTACATGACCTTA
TGGGACTTTCCTACTTGGCAGTACATCTACGTATTAGTCATCGCTATTACCATGGTGATGCGGTTTTGGC
AGTACATCAATGGGCGTGGATAGCGGTTTGACTCACGGGGATTTCCAAGTCTCCACCCCATTGACGTCAA
TGGGAGTTTGTTTTGGCACCAAAATCAACGGGACTTTCCAAAATGTCGTAACAACTCCGCCCCATTGACG
CAAATGGGCGGTAGGCGTGTACGGTGGGAGGTCTATATAAGCAGAGCTCTCTGGCTAACTAGAGAACCCA
CTGCTTACTGGCTTATCGAAATTAATACGACTCACTATAGGGAGACCCAAGCTTGGTACCGAGCTCGGAT
CCACTAGTAACGGCCGCCAGTGTGCTGGAATTCTGCAGATATCATGGGGGAGATGCAGGGCGCGCTGGCC
AGAGCCCGGCTCGAGTCCCTGCTGCGGCCCCGCCACAAAAAGAGGGCCGAGGCGCAGAAAAGGAGCGAGT
CCTTCCTGCTGAGCGGACTGGCTTTCATGAAGCAGAGGAGGATGGGTCTGAACGACTTTATTCAGAAGAT
TGCCAATAACTCCTATGCATGCAAACACCCTGAAGTTCAGTCCATCTTGAAGATCTCCCAACCTCAGGAG
CCTGAGCTTATGAATGCCAACCCTTCTCCTCCACCAAGTCCTTCTCAGCAAATCAACCTTGGCCCGTCGT
CCAATCCTCATGCTAAACCATCTGACTTTCACTTCTTGAAAGTGATCGGAAAGGGCAGTTTTGGAAAGGT
TCTTCTAGCAAGACACAAGGCAGAAGAAGTGTTCTATGCAGTCAAAGTTTTACAGAAGAAAGCAATCCTG
AAAAAGAAAGAGGAGAAGCATATTATGTCGGAGCGGAATGTTCTGTTGAAGAATGTGAAGCACCCTTTCC
TGGTGGGCCTTCACTTCTCTTTCCAGACTGCTGACAAATTGTACTTTGTCCTAGACTACATTAATGGTGG
AGAGCTGTTCTACCATCTCCAGAGGGAACGCTGCTTCCTGGAACCACGGGCTCGTTTCTATGCTGCTGAA
ATAGCCAGTGCCTTGGGCTACCTGCATTCACTGAACATCGTTTATAGAGACTTAAAACCAGAGAATATTT
TGCTAGATTCACAGGGACACATTGTCCTTACTGACTTCGGACTCTGCAAGGAGAACATTGAACACAACAG
CACAACATCCACCTTCTGTGGCACGCCGGAGTATCTCGCACCTGAGGTGCTTCATAAGCAGCCTTATGAC
AGGACTGTGGACTGGTGGTGCCTGGGAGCTGTCTTGTATGAGATGCTGTATGGCCTGCCGCCTTTTTATG
GCCGAAACACAGCTGAAATGTACGACAACATTCTGAACAAGCCTCTCCAGCTGAAACCAAATATTACAAA
TTCCGCAAGACACCTCCTGGAGGGCCTCCTGCAGAAGGACAGGACAAAGCGGCTCGGGGCCAAGGATGAC
TTCATGGAGATTAAGAGTCATGTCTTCTTCTCCTTAATTAACTGGGATGATCTCATTAATAAGAAGATTA
CTCCCCCTTTTAACCCAAATGTGAGTGGGCCCAACGACCTACGGCACTTTGACCCCGAGTTTACCGAAGA
GCCTGTCCCCAACTCCATTGGCAAGTCCCCTGACAGCGTCCTCGTCACAGCCAGCGTCAAGGAAGCTGCC
GAGGCTTTCCTAGGCTTTTCCTATGCGCCTCCCACGGACTCTTTCCTCGACTACAAAGACGATGACGACA
AGAAGGGCGAATTCCAGCACACTGGCGGCCGTTACTAGAGGGCCCTATTCTATAGTGTCACCTAAATGCT
AGAGCTCGCTGATCAGCCTCGACTGTGCCTTCTAGTTGCCAGCCATCTGTTGTTTGCCCCTCCCCCGTGC
CTTCCTTGACCCTGGAAGGTGCCACTCCCACTGTCCTTTCCTAATAAAATGAGGAAATTGCATCGCATTG
TCTGAGTAGGTGTCATTCTATTCTGGGGGGTGGGGTGGGGCAGGACAGCAAGGGGGAGGATTGGGAAGAC
AATAGCAGGCATGCTGGGGATGCGGTGGGCTCTATGGCTTCTGAGGCGGAAAGAACCAGCTGGGGCTCTA
GGGGGTATCCCC
[124 nt withheld, positions 2673-2796]
C
[91 nt withheld, positions 2798-2888]
A
[49 nt withheld, positions 2890-2938]
CCTTTGACGTTGGAGTCCACGTTCTTT
[37 nt withheld, positions 2966-3002]
ACCCTATCTCGGTCTATTCTTTTGATTTATAAGGGATTTTGCCGATTTCGGCCTATTGGTTAAAAAATGA
GCTGATTTAACAAAAATTTAACGCGAATTAATTCTGTGGAATGTGTGTCAGTTAGGGTGTGGAAAGTCCC
CAGGCTCCCCAGCAGGCAGAAGTATGCAAAGCATGCATCTCAATTAGTCAGCAACCAGGTGTGGAAAGTC
CCCAGGCTCCCCAGCAGGCAGAAGTATGCAAAGCATGCATCTCAATTAGTCAGCAACCATAGTCCCGCCC
CTAACTCCGCCCATCCCGCCCCTAACTCCGCCCAGTTCCGCCCATTCTCCGCCCCATGGCTGACTAATTT
TTTTTATTTATGCAGAGGCCGAGGCCGCCTCTGCCTCTGAGCTATTCCAGAAGTAGTGAGGAGGCTTTTT
TGGAGGCCTAGGCTTTTGCAAAAAGCTCCCGGGAGCTTGTATATCCATTTTCGGATCTGATCAAGAGACA
GGATGAGGATCGTTTCGCATGATTGAACAAGATGGATTGCACGCAGGTTCTCCGGCCGCTTGGGTGGAGA
GGCTATTCGGCTATGACTGGGCACAACAGACAATCGGCTGCTCTGATGCCGCCGTGTTCCGGCTGTCAGC
GCAGGGGCGCCCGGTTCTTTTTGTCAAGACCGACCTGTCCGGTGCCCTGAATGAACTGCAGGACGAGGCA
GCGCGGCTATCGTGGCTGGCCACGACGGGCGTTCCTTGCGCAGCTGTGCTCGACGTTGTCACTGAAGCGG
GAAGGGACTGGCTGCTATTGGGCGAAGTGCCGGGGCAGGATCTCCTGTCATCTCACCTTGCTCCTGCCGA
GAAAGTATCCATCATGGCTGATGCAATGCGGCGGCTGCATACGCTTGATCCGGCTACCTGCCCATTCGAC
CACCAAGCGAAACATCGCATCGAGCGAGCACGTACTCGGATGGAAGCCGGTCTTGTCGATCAGGATGATC
TGGACGAAGAGCATCAGGGGCTCGCGCCAGCCGAACTGTTCGCCAGGCTCAAGGCGCGCATGCCCGACGG
CGAGGATCTCGTCGTGACCCATGGCGATGCCTGCTTGCCGAATATCATGGTGGAAAATGGCCGCTTTTCT
GGATTCATCGACTGTGGCCGGCTGGGTGTGGCGGACCGCTATCAGGACATAGCGTTGGCTACCCGTGATA
TTGCTGAAGAGCTTGGCGGCGAATGGGCTGACCGCTTCCTCGTGCTTTACGGTATCGCCGCTCCCGATTC
GCAGCGCATCGCCTTCTATCGCCTTCTTGACGAGTTCTTCTGAGCGGGACTCTGGGGTTCGAAATGACCG
ACCAAGCGACGCCCAACCTGCCATCACGAGATTTCGATTCCACCGCCGCCTTCTATGAAAGGTTGGGCTT
CGGAATCGTTTTCCGGGACGCCGGCTGGATGATCCTCCAGCGCGGGGATCTCATGCTGGAGTTCTTCGCC
CACCCCAACTTGTTTATTGCAGCTTATAATGGTTACAAATAAAGCAATAGCATCACAAATTTCACAAATA
AAGCATTTTTTTCACTGCATTCTAGTTGTGGTTTGTCCAAACTCATCAATGTATCTTATCATGTCTGTAT
ACCGTCGACCTCTAGCTAGAGCTTGGCGTAATCATGGTCATAGCTGTTTCCTGTGTGAAATTGTTATCCG
CTCACAATTCCACACAACATACGAGCCGGAAGCATAAAGTGTAAAGCCTGGGGTGCCTAATGAGTGAGCT
AACTCACATTAATTGCGTTGCGCTCACTGCCCGCTTTCCAGTCGGGAAACCTGTCGTGCCAGCTGCATTA
ATGAATCGGCCAACGCGCGGGGAGAGGCGGTTTGCGTATTGGGCGCTCTTCCGCTTCCTCGCTCACTGAC
TCGCTGCGCTCGGTCGTTCGGCTGCGGCGAGCGGTATCAGCTCACTCAAAGGCGGTAATACGGTTATCCA
CAGAATCAGGGGATAACGCAGGAAAGAACATGTGAGCAAAAGGCCAGCAAAAGGCCAGGAACCGTAAAAA
GGCCGCGTTGCTGGCGTTTTTCCATAGGCTCCGCCCCCCTGACGAGCATCACAAAAATCGACGCTCAAGT
CAGAGGTGGCGAAACCCGACAGGACTATAAAGATACCAGGCGTTTCCCCCTGGAAGCTCCCTCGTGCGCT
CTCCTGTTCCGACCCTGCCGCTTACCGGATACCTGTCCGCCTTTCTCCCTTCGGGAAGCGTGGCGCTTTC
TCATAGCTCACGCTGTAGGTATCTCAGTTCGGTGTAGGTCGTTCGCTCCAAGCTGGGCTGTGTGCACGAA
CCCCCCGTTCAGCCCGACCGCTGCGCCTTATCCGGTAACTATCGTCTTGAGTCCAACCCGGTAAGACACG
ACTTATCGCCACTGGCAGCAGCCACTGGTAACAGGATTAGCAGAGCGAGGTATGTAGGCGGTGCTACAGA
GTTCTTGAAGTGGTGGCCTAACTACGGCTACACTAGAAGAACAGTATTTGGTATCTGCGCTCTGCTGAAG
CCAGTTACCTTCGGAAAAAGAGTTGGTAGCTCTTGATCCGGCAAACAAACCACCGCTGGTAGCGGTGGTT
TTTTTGTTTGCAAGCAGCAGATTACGCGCAGAAAAAAAGGATCTCAAGAAGATCCTTTGATCTTTTCTAC
GGGGTCTGACGCTCAGTGGAACGAAAACTCACGTTAAGGGATTTTGGTCATGAGATTATCAAAAAGGATC
TTCACCTAGATCCTTTTAAATTAAAAATGAAGTTTTAAATCAATCTAAAGTATATATGAGTAAACTTGGT
CTGACAGTTACCAATGCTTAATCAGTGAGGCACCTATCTCAGCGATCTGTCTATTTCGTTCATCCATAGT
TGCCTGACTCCCCGTCGTGTAGATAACTACGATACGGGAGGGCTTACCATCTGGCCCCAGTGCTGCAATG
ATACCGCGAGACCCACGCTCACCGGCTCCAGATTTATCAGCAATAAACCAGCCAGCCGGAAGGGCCGAGC
GCAGAAGTGGTCCTGCAACTTTATCCGCCTCCATCCAGTCTATTAATTGTTGCCGGGAAGCTAGAGTAAG
TAGTTCGCCAGTTAATAGTTTGCGCAACGTTGTTGCCATTGCTACAGGCATCGTGGTGTCACGCTCGTCG
TTTGGTATGGCTTCATTCAGCTCCGGTTCCCAACGATCAAGGCGAGTTACATGATCCCCCATGTTGTGCA
AAAAAGCGGTTAGCTCCTTCGGTCCTCCGATCGTTGTCAGAAGTAAGTTGGCCGCAGTGTTATCACTCAT
GGTTATGGCAGCACTGCATAATTCTCTTACTGTCATGCCATCCGTAAGATGCTTTTCTGTGACTGGTGAG
TACTCAACCAAGTCATTCTGAGAATAGTGTATGCGGCGACCGAGTTGCTCTTGCCCGGCGTCAATACGGG
ATAATACCGCGCCACATAGCAGAACTTTAAAAGTGCTCATCATTGGAAAACGTTCTTCGGGGCGAAAACT
CTCAAGGATCTTACCGCTGTTGAGATCCAGTTCGATGTAACCCACTCGTGCACCCAACTGATCTTCAGCA
TCTTTTACTTTCACCAGCGTTTCTGGGTGAGCAAAAACAGGAAGGCAAAATGCCGCAAAAAAGGGAATAA
GGGCGACACGGAAATGTTGAATACTCATACTCTTCCTTTTTCAATATTATTGAAGCATTTATCAGGGTTA
TTGTCTCATGAGCGGATACATATTTGAATGTATTTAGAAAAATAAACAAATAGGGGTTCCGCGCACATTT
CCCCGAAAAGTGCCACCTGACGTC
Features (pLannotate 1.2.2; 21 found; start..end, strand, type, name):
     28..80      -  misc_feature   bom (fragment): basis of mobility region from pBR322
    235..614     +  enhancer       CMV enhancer: human cytomegalovirus immediate early enhancer
    615..818     +  promoter       CMV promoter: human cytomegalovirus (CMV) immediate early promoter
    814..847     +  LTR            5' LTR (truncated) (fragment): truncated 5' long terminal repeat (LTR) from HIV-1
    863..881     +  promoter       T7 promoter: promoter for bacteriophage T7 RNA polymerase
   1068..2288    +  CDS            SGK1 (fragment): SGK1_HUMAN - Also known as SGK. Experimental evidence at protein level: Swiss-Prot protein existence level 1. Serine/threonine-protein kinase which is involved in the regulation of a wide variety of ion channels, membrane transporters, cellular enzymes, transcription factors, neuronal excitability, cell growth, proliferation, survival, migration and apoptosis. Plays an important role in cellular stress response. Contributes to regulation of renal Na(+) retention, renal K(+) elimination, salt appetite, gastric acid secretion, intestinal Na(+)/H(+) exchange and nutrient transport, insulin-depend
   2359..2377    -  promoter       SP6 promoter: promoter for bacteriophage SP6 RNA polymerase
   2403..2627    +  polyA_signal   bGH poly(A) signal: bovine growth hormone polyadenylation signal
   2631..2652    +  promoter       SV40 promoter (fragment): SV40 enhancer and early promoter
   2673..3101    +  rep_origin     f1 ori (sequence partly withheld): f1 bacteriophage origin of replication; arrow indicates direction of (+) strand synthesis
   3115..3444    +  promoter       SV40 promoter: SV40 enhancer and early promoter
   3511..4302    +  CDS            neo: KKA2_KLEPN - Also known as kan, nptII. Experimental evidence at protein level: Swiss-Prot protein existence level 1. Resistance to kanamycin, neomycin, paromomycin, ribostamycin, butirosin and gentamicin B. From Klebsiella pneumoniae.
   4326..4484    +  CDS            ble (fragment): BLE_KLEPN - Experimental evidence at protein level: Swiss-Prot protein existence level 1. Binding protein with a strong affinity to the bleomycin family of antibiotics. Binds to CL990; an antimitotic-antibiotic compound. From Klebsiella pneumoniae.
   4479..4600    +  polyA_signal   SV40 poly(A) signal: SV40 polyadenylation signal
   4673..4689    -  protein_bind   lac operator: The lac repressor binds to the lac operator to inhibit transcription in E. coli. This inhibition can be relieved by adding lactose or isopropyl-β-D-thiogalactopyranoside (IPTG). lac repressor encoded by lacI
   4697..4727    -  promoter       lac promoter: promoter for the E. coli lac operon
   4742..4763    -  protein_bind   CAP binding site: CAP binding activates transcription in the presence of cAMP. E. coli catabolite activator protein
   4776..4868    -  CDS            lacI (fragment): lac repressor; lacI; The lac repressor binds to the lac operator to inhibit transcription in E. coli. This inhibition can be relieved by adding lactose or isopropyl-β-D-thiogalactopyranoside (IPTG).
   5051..5639    -  rep_origin     ori: high-copy-number ColE1/pMB1/pBR322/pUC origin of replication
   5810..6670    -  CDS            AmpR: β-lactamase; bla; confers resistance to ampicillin, carbenicillin, and related antibiotics
   6671..6775    -  promoter       AmpR promoter: bla
