[The description below was written by a language model from this plasmid's Addgene catalogue record and pLannotate feature annotations shown in this document.]
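Description:
hSgk1_v3 Flag is a mammalian expression plasmid built on the pcDNA3.1 backbone that carries an alternate transcript (variant 3, encoding isoform 3) of human SGK1, the serum- and glucocorticoid-regulated serine/threonine kinase involved in regulating ion channels, transporters and renal sodium handling. The roughly 1.4 kb insert is described as full length, carries an S313G change noted in the record, and is fused to a C-terminal FLAG epitope for detection or immunoprecipitation. The automated annotation matches only part of the open reading frame to the canonical SGK1 protein. This is consistent with a variant that differs at its amino terminus, and the FLAG tag itself is not called as a separate feature.

Expression is driven by the human CMV immediate-early enhancer and promoter and terminated by the bovine growth hormone polyadenylation signal. T7 and SP6 phage promoters flank the cloning region, with T7 positioned to allow in vitro transcription of the sense strand. A separate SV40 early promoter drives the neomycin phosphotransferase gene with an SV40 poly(A) signal, which permits G418 selection of stably transfected mammalian cells. In bacteria the plasmid replicates from a high-copy ColE1/pUC-type origin and is selected with ampicillin through the β-lactamase gene. An f1 origin is also present for single-stranded DNA production. Short fragment hits annotated as HIV-1 LTR, ble, lacI and lac promoter elements appear to be backbone remnants rather than functional parts.

The construct is suited to transient or stable overexpression of this N-terminal SGK1 variant in cultured mammalian cells. The associated work examined it as a regulated isoform with enhanced function expressed in the kidney collecting duct.
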