Addgene plasmid #86039: hSgk1_v3 Flag
Purpose: full length human Sgk1_i3 with Flag tag
Depositing lab: Christie Thomas. Depositing organization: University of Iowa. Publication: A regulated NH2-terminal Sgk1 variant with enhanced function is expressed in the collecting duct. Raikwar NS, Liu KZ, Thomas CP. Am J Physiol Renal Physiol. 2012 Dec 1;303(11):F1527-33. doi: 10.1152/ajprenal.00191.2012. Epub 2012 Oct 3. PubMed 23034940.
Backbone
  Vector backbone: pcDNA3.1
  Backbone manufacturer: thermofisher
  Vector type: Mammalian Expression
Growth in bacteria
  Bacterial resistance: Ampicillin, 100 μg/mL
  Growth temperature: 37°C
  Growth strain: DH5alpha
  Copy number: High Copy
Gene/Insert
  Gene/Insert name: Alternate transcript v3 of human Sgk1
  Species: H. sapiens (human)
  Insert size (bp): 1394
  Mutation: v3; S313G
  Entrez Gene: SGK1 (a.k.a. SGK)
  Promoter: CMV
  Tag / fusion protein: FLAG (C terminal on backbone)
  Cloning method: Unknown
  Sequencing primers: 5′ CMV-F; 3′ BGH-Rev
Terms and licenses: Academic/Nonprofit Terms; Industry Terms: Not Available to Industry
How to cite: hSgk1_v3 Flag was a gift from Christie Thomas (Addgene plasmid # 86039 ; http://n2t.net/addgene:86039 ; RRID:Addgene_86039)
